Addgene plasmid #127397: library backbone 3'LTR gRNA and barcode
Purpose: (Empty Backbone) Digestion by BstXI and BamHI to release the backbone
Depositing lab: Xiaowei Zhuang. Depositing organization: Harvard University. Publication: Imaging-based pooled CRISPR screening reveals regulators of lncRNA localization. Wang C, Lu T, Emanuel G, Babcock HP, Zhuang X. Proc Natl Acad Sci U S A. 2019 May 28;116(22):10842-10851. doi: 10.1073/pnas.1903808116. Epub 2019 May 13. PubMed 31085639.
Backbone
  Vector backbone: pFUGW
  Vector type: Lentiviral
  Selectable markers: Puromycin
  Tag / fusion protein: Puro-mCherry
Growth in bacteria
  Bacterial resistance: Ampicillin, 100 μg/mL
  Growth temperature: 37°C
  Growth strain: NEB Stable
  Copy number: Unknown
Gene/Insert
  Sequencing primers: 5′ none; 3′ none
Terms and licenses: Academic/Nonprofit Terms; Industry Terms: Not Available to Industry
How to cite: library backbone 3'LTR gRNA and barcode was a gift from Xiaowei Zhuang (Addgene plasmid # 127397 ; http://n2t.net/addgene:127397 ; RRID:Addgene_127397)
