[The description below was written by a language model from this plasmid's Addgene catalogue record and pLannotate feature annotations shown in this document.]
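Description:
Library backbone 3'LTR gRNA and barcode is an empty lentiviral cloning backbone derived from pFUGW, built for pooled CRISPR screening with an imaging-based readout. It is propagated in E. coli through a high-copy ColE1/pUC-type origin with ampicillin selection (AmpR under its own promoter). An f1 origin and an SV40/EM7-driven bleomycin/Zeocin resistance cassette are also present outside the viral region. The viral genome is transcribed from a CMV enhancer/promoter fused to a truncated HIV-1 5' LTR, followed by the Ψ packaging signal with a gag fragment, the RRE for Rev-dependent export, and the cPPT/CTS. This layout is typical of vectors that need packaging functions supplied in trans.

Within the provirus, an EF-1α promoter drives puromycin N-acetyltransferase followed by mCherry, which the catalogue describes as a Puro-mCherry fusion. Transduced mammalian cells can therefore be both drug-selected and identified by red fluorescence, and a downstream WPRE enhances expression. The distinctive feature is a human U6 Pol III promoter placed after the WPRE, just ahead of the truncated 3' LTR sequences, consistent with the name's indication that the guide RNA and barcode sit in the 3' LTR region. Elements placed in the 3' LTR are generally copied to the 5' LTR during reverse transcription. A roughly 580 nt unannotated stretch lies between the U6 promoter and the LTR; it may be a stuffer, but the record does not say so. According to the record, BstXI and BamHI digestion releases the backbone, presumably so that gRNA and barcode library fragments can be inserted. No gRNA scaffold, barcode, or insert is annotated, and a bGH polyadenylation signal follows the 3' LTR.
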