Features (pLannotate 1.2.2; 33 found; start..end, strand, type, name):
     31..83      -  misc_feature   bom (fragment): basis of mobility region from pBR322
    238..617     +  enhancer       CMV enhancer: human cytomegalovirus immediate early enhancer
    618..817     +  promoter       CMV promoter: human cytomegalovirus (CMV) immediate early promoter
    835..1015    +  LTR            5' LTR (truncated): truncated 5' long terminal repeat (LTR) from HIV-1
   1062..1187    +  misc_feature   HIV-1 Ψ: packaging signal of human immunodeficiency virus type 1
   1171..1534    +  CDS            HIV-1 gag (fragment): gag protein from human immunodeficiency virus 1; gag
   1680..1913    +  misc_feature   RRE: The Rev response element (RRE) of HIV-1 allows for Rev-dependent mRNA export from the nucleus to the cytoplasm.
   2290..2390    +  CDS            Rev (fragment): human immunodeficiency virus 1 (HIV-1) Rev protein; rev; enhances nuclear export of unspliced and incompletely spliced viral mRNAs
   2440..2557    +  misc_feature   cPPT/CTS: central polypurine tract and central termination sequence of HIV-1
   2602..3761    +  promoter       EF-1α promoter: strong constitutive promoter for human elongation factor EF-1α
   3773..4369    +  CDS            PuroR: puromycin N-acetyltransferase; pac from Streptomyces alboniger; confers resistance to puromycin
   4448..5152    +  CDS            mCherry: mCherry is a basic (constitutively fluorescent) red fluorescent protein published in 2004, derived from Discosoma sp.. It is reported to be a very rapidly-maturing monomer with low acid sensitivity.
   5213..5801    +  misc_feature   WPRE: woodchuck hepatitis virus posttranscriptional regulatory element
   5795..5908    +  CDS            nef (fragment): NEF_HV1LA - Experimental evidence at protein level: Swiss-Prot protein existence level 1. Extracellular Nef protein targets CD4(+) T-lymphocytes for apoptosis by interacting with CXCR4 surface receptors. From Human immunodeficiency virus type 1 group M subtype B (isolate Lai) (HIV-1).
   5928..5954    +  CDS            Rev (fragment): human immunodeficiency virus 1 (HIV-1) Rev protein; rev; enhances nuclear export of unspliced and incompletely spliced viral mRNAs
   5958..6195    +  promoter       U6 promoter: RNA polymerase III promoter for human U6 snRNA
   6779..6812    +  LTR            5' LTR (fragment): 5' long terminal repeat (LTR) from HIV-1
   6820..7000    +  LTR            5' LTR (truncated): truncated 5' long terminal repeat (LTR) from HIV-1
   7032..7143    +  polyA_signal   bGH poly(A) signal: bovine growth hormone polyadenylation signal
   7260..7281    +  promoter       SV40 promoter (fragment): SV40 enhancer and early promoter
   7302..7730    +  rep_origin     f1 ori (sequence partly withheld): f1 bacteriophage origin of replication; arrow indicates direction of (+) strand synthesis
   7744..8073    +  promoter       SV40 promoter: SV40 enhancer and early promoter
   8121..8168    +  promoter       EM7 promoter: synthetic bacterial promoter&nbsp
   8187..8561    +  CDS            BleoR: antibiotic-binding protein; Sh ble from Streptoalloteichus hindustanus; confers resistance to bleomycin, phleomycin, and Zeocin™
   8571..8696    +  CDS            ble (fragment): BLE_KLEPN - Experimental evidence at protein level: Swiss-Prot protein existence level 1. Binding protein with a strong affinity to the bleomycin family of antibiotics. Binds to CL990; an antimitotic-antibiotic compound. From Klebsiella pneumoniae.
   8691..8812    +  polyA_signal   SV40 poly(A) signal: SV40 polyadenylation signal
   8883..8905    -  protein_bind   lac operator (fragment): The lac repressor binds to the lac operator to inhibit transcription in E. coli. This inhibition can be relieved by adding lactose or isopropyl-β-D-thiogalactopyranoside (IPTG). lac repressor encoded by lacI
   8909..8939    -  promoter       lac promoter: promoter for the E. coli lac operon
   8954..8975    -  protein_bind   CAP binding site: CAP binding activates transcription in the presence of cAMP. E. coli catabolite activator protein
   8988..9080    -  CDS            lacI (fragment): lac repressor; lacI; The lac repressor binds to the lac operator to inhibit transcription in E. coli. This inhibition can be relieved by adding lactose or isopropyl-β-D-thiogalactopyranoside (IPTG).
   9263..9851    -  rep_origin     ori: high-copy-number ColE1/pMB1/pBR322/pUC origin of replication
  10022..10882   -  CDS            AmpR: β-lactamase; bla; confers resistance to ampicillin, carbenicillin, and related antibiotics
  10883..10987   -  promoter       AmpR promoter: bla
>Addgene plasmid #127397 | library backbone 3'LTR gRNA and barcode | addgene full sequence | sequence record 249661 | Addgene NGS Result
GTCGACGGATCGGGAGATCTCCCGATCCCCTATGGTGCACTCTCAGTACAATCTGCTCTGATGCCGCATA
GTTAAGCCAGTATCTGCTCCCTGCTTGTGTGTTGGAGGTCGCTGAGTAGTGCGCGAGCAAAATTTAAGCT
ACAACAAGGCAAGGCTTGACCGACAATTGCATGAAGAATCTGCTTAGGGTTAGGCGTTTTGCGCTGCTTC
GCGATGTACGGGCCAGATATACGCGTTGACATTGATTATTGACTAGTTATTAATAGTAATCAATTACGGG
GTCATTAGTTCATAGCCCATATATGGAGTTCCGCGTTACATAACTTACGGTAAATGGCCCGCCTGGCTGA
CCGCCCAACGACCCCCGCCCATTGACGTCAATAATGACGTATGTTCCCATAGTAACGCCAATAGGGACTT
TCCATTGACGTCAATGGGTGGAGTATTTACGGTAAACTGCCCACTTGGCAGTACATCAAGTGTATCATAT
GCCAAGTACGCCCCCTATTGACGTCAATGACGGTAAATGGCCCGCCTGGCATTATGCCCAGTACATGACC
TTATGGGACTTTCCTACTTGGCAGTACATCTACGTATTAGTCATCGCTATTACCATGGTGATGCGGTTTT
GGCAGTACATCAATGGGCGTGGATAGCGGTTTGACTCACGGGGATTTCCAAGTCTCCACCCCATTGACGT
CAATGGGAGTTTGTTTTGGCACCAAAATCAACGGGACTTTCCAAAATGTCGTAACAACTCCGCCCCATTG
ACGCAAATGGGCGGTAGGCGTGTACGGTGGGAGGTCTATATAAGCAGCGCGTTTTGCCTGTACTGGGTCT
CTCTGGTTAGACCAGATCTGAGCCTGGGAGCTCTCTGGCTAACTAGGGAACCCACTGCTTAAGCCTCAAT
AAAGCTTGCCTTGAGTGCTTCAAGTAGTGTGTGCCCGTCTGTTGTGTGACTCTGGTAACTAGAGATCCCT
CAGACCCTTTTAGTCAGTGTGGAAAATCTCTAGCAGTGGCGCCCGAACAGGGACTTGAAAGCGAAAGGGA
AACCAGAGGAGCTCTCTCGACGCAGGACTCGGCTTGCTGAAGCGCGCACGGCAAGAGGCGAGGGGCGGCG
ACTGGTGAGTACGCCAAAAATTTTGACTAGCGGAGGCTAGAAGGAGAGAGATGGGTGCGAGAGCGTCAGT
ATTAAGCGGGGGAGAATTAGATCGCGATGGGAAAAAATTCGGTTAAGGCCAGGGGGAAAGAAAAAATATA
AATTAAAACATATAGTATGGGCAAGCAGGGAGCTAGAACGATTCGCAGTTAATCCTGGCCTGTTAGAAAC
ATCAGAAGGCTGTAGACAAATACTGGGACAGCTACAACCATCCCTTCAGACAGGATCAGAAGAACTTAGA
TCATTATATAATACAGTAGCAACCCTCTATTGTGTGCATCAAAGGATAGAGATAAAAGACACCAAGGAAG
CTTTAGACAAGATAGAGGAAGAGCAAAACAAAAGTAAGACCACCGCACAGCAAGCGGCCGCTGATCTTCA
GACCTGGAGGAGGAGATATGAGGGACAATTGGAGAAGTGAATTATATAAATATAAAGTAGTAAAAATTGA
ACCATTAGGAGTAGCACCCACCAAGGCAAAGAGAAGAGTGGTGCAGAGAGAAAAAAGAGCAGTGGGAATA
GGAGCTTTGTTCCTTGGGTTCTTGGGAGCAGCAGGAAGCACTATGGGCGCAGCGTCAATGACGCTGACGG
TACAGGCCAGACAATTATTGTCTGGTATAGTGCAGCAGCAGAACAATTTGCTGAGGGCTATTGAGGCGCA
ACAGCATCTGTTGCAACTCACAGTCTGGGGCATCAAGCAGCTCCAGGCAAGAATCCTGGCTGTGGAAAGA
TACCTAAAGGATCAACAGCTCCTGGGGATTTGGGGTTGCTCTGGAAAACTCATTTGCACCACTGCTGTGC
CTTGGAATGCTAGTTGGAGTAATAAATCTCTGGAACAGATTTGGAATCACACGACCTGGATGGAGTGGGA
CAGAGAAATTAACAATTACACAAGCTTAATACACTCCTTAATTGAAGAATCGCAAAACCAGCAAGAAAAG
AATGAACAAGAATTATTGGAATTAGATAAATGGGCAAGTTTGTGGAATTGGTTTAACATAACAAATTGGC
TGTGGTATATAAAATTATTCATAATGATAGTAGGAGGCTTGGTAGGTTTAAGAATAGTTTTTGCTGTACT
TTCTATAGTGAATAGAGTTAGGCAGGGATATTCACCATTATCGTTTCAGACCCACCTCCCAACCCCGAGG
GGACCCGACAGGCCCGAAGGAATAGAAGAAGAAGGTGGAGAGAGAGACAGAGACAGATCCATTCGATTAG
TGAACGGATCGGCACTGCGTGCGCCAATTCTGCAGACAAATGGCAGTATTCATCCACAATTTTAAAAGAA
AAGGGGGGATTGGGGGGTACAGTGCAGGGGAAAGAATAGTAGACATAATAGCAACAGACATACAAACTAA
AGAATTACAAAAACAAATTACAAAAATTCAAAATTTTCGGGTTTATTACAGGGACAGCAGAGATCCAGTT
TGGTTAATTAAGGGCAGAGCGCACATCGCCCACAGTCCCCGAGAAGTTGGGGGGAGGGGTCGGCAATTGA
ACCGGTGCCTAGAGAAGGTGGCGCGGGGTAAACTGGGAAAGTGATGTCGTGTACTGGCTCCGCCTTTTTC
CCGAGGGTGGGGGAGAACCGTATATAAGTGCAGTAGTCGCCGTGAACGTTCTTTTTCGCAACGGGTTTGC
CGCCAGAACACAGGTAAGTGCCGTGTGTGGTTCCCGCGGGCCTGGCCTCTTTACGGGTTATGGCCCTTGC
GTGCCTTGAATTACTTCCACCTGGCTGCAGTACGTGATTCTTGATCCCGAGCTTCGGGTTGGAAGTGGGT
GGGAGAGTTCGAGGCCTTGCGCTTAAGGAGCCCCTTCGCCTCGTGCTTGAGTTGAGGCCTGGCCTGGGCG
CTGGGGCCGCCGCGTGCGAATCTGGTGGCACCTTCGCGCCTGTCTCGCTGCTTTCGATAAGTCTCTAGCC
ATTTAAAATTTTTGATGACCTGCTGCGACGCTTTTTTTCTGGCAAGATAGTCTTGTAAATGCGGGCCAAG
ATCTGCACACTGGTATTTCGGTTTTTGGGGCCGCGGGCGGCGACGGGGCCCGTGCGTCCCAGCGCACATG
TTCGGCGAGGCGGGGCCTGCGAGCGCGGCCACCGAGAATCGGACGGGGGTAGTCTCAAGCTGGCCGGCCT
GCTCTGGTGCCTGGCCTCGCGCCGCCGTGTATCGCCCCGCCCTGGGCGGCAAGGCTGGCCCGGTCGGCAC
CAGTTGCGTGAGCGGAAAGATGGCCGCTTCCCGGCCCTGCTGCAGGGAGCTCAAAATGGAGGACGCGGCG
CTCGGGAGAGCGGGCGGGTGAGTCACCCACACAAAGGAAAAGGGCCTTTCCGTCCTCAGCCGTCGCTTCA
TGTGACTCCACGGAGTACCGGGCGCCGTCCAGGCACCTCGATTAGTTCTCGCGCTTTTGGAGTACGTCGT
CTTTAGGTTGGGGGGAGGGGTTTTATGCGATGGAGTTTCCCCACACTGAGTGGGTGGAGACTGAAGTTAG
GCCAGCTTGGCACTTGATGTAATTCTCCTTGGAATTTGCCCTTTTTGAGTTTGGATCTTGGTTCATTCTC
AAGCCTCAGACAGTGGTTCAAAGTTTTTTTCTTCCATTTCAGGTGTCGTGAGCTAGCCCACCATGACCGA
GTACAAGCCCACGGTGCGCCTCGCCACCCGCGACGACGTCCCCCGGGCCGTACGCACCCTCGCCGCCGCG
TTCGCCGACTACCCCGCCACGCGCCACACCGTCGACCCGGACCGCCACATCGAGCGGGTCACCGAGCTGC
AAGAACTCTTCCTCACGCGCGTCGGGCTCGACATCGGCAAGGTGTGGGTCGCGGACGACGGCGCCGCGGT
GGCGGTCTGGACCACGCCGGAGAGCGTCGAAGCGGGGGCGGTGTTCGCCGAGATCGGCCCGCGCATGGCC
GAGTTGAGCGGTTCCCGGCTGGCCGCGCAGCAACAGATGGAAGGCCTCCTGGCGCCGCACCGGCCCAAGG
AGCCCGCGTGGTTCCTGGCCACCGTCGGCGTCTCGCCCGACCACCAGGGCAAGGGTCTGGGCAGCGCCGT
CGTGCTCCCCGGAGTGGAGGCGGCCGAGCGCGCCGGGGTGCCCGCCTTCCTGGAGACCTCCGCGCCCCGC
AACCTCCCCTTCTACGAGCGGCTCGGCTTCACCGTCACCGCCGACGTCGAGGTGCCCGAAGGACCGCGCA
CCTGGTGCATGACCCGCAAGCCCGGTGCCGGATCGGGAGAGGGCAGAGGAAGTCTGCTAACATGCGGTGA
CGTCGAGGAGAATCCTGGCCCACCGGTCGCCACCAGCGTGAGCAAGGGCGAGGAGGATAACATGGCCATC
ATCAAGGAGTTCATGCGCTTCAAGGTGCACATGGAGGGCTCCGTGAACGGCCACGAGTTCGAGATCGAGG
GCGAGGGCGAGGGCCGCCCCTACGAGGGCACCCAGACCGCCAAGCTGAAGGTGACCAAGGGTGGCCCCCT
GCCCTTCGCCTGGGACATCCTGTCCCCTCAGTTCATGTACGGCTCCAAGGCCTACGTGAAGCACCCCGCC
GACATCCCCGACTACTTGAAGCTGTCCTTCCCCGAGGGCTTCAAGTGGGAGCGCGTGATGAACTTCGAGG
ACGGCGGCGTGGTGACCGTGACCCAGGACTCCTCCCTGCAGGACGGCGAGTTCATCTACAAGGTGAAGCT
GCGCGGCACCAACTTCCCCTCCGACGGCCCCGTAATGCAGAAGAAAACCATGGGCTGGGAGGCCTCCTCC
GAGCGGATGTACCCCGAGGACGGCGCCCTGAAGGGCGAGATCAAGCAGAGGCTGAAGCTGAAGGACGGCG
GCCACTACGACGCTGAGGTCAAGACCACCTACAAGGCCAAGAAGCCCGTGCAGCTGCCCGGCGCCTACAA
CGTCAACATCAAGTTGGACATCACCTCCCACAACGAGGACTACACCATCGTGGAACAGTACGAACGCGCC
GAGGGCCGCCACTCCACCGGCGGCATGGACGAGCTGTACAAGGGTGGTGGTACTAGTCCCAAGAAGAAGC
GCAAGGTGTAAGACCCGGAATCGATAGATCCTAATCAACCTCTGGATTACAAAATTTGTGAAAGATTGAC
TGGTATTCTTAACTATGTTGCTCCTTTTACGCTATGTGGATACGCTGCTTTAATGCCTTTGTATCATGCT
ATTGCTTCCCGTATGGCTTTCATTTTCTCCTCCTTGTATAAATCCTGGTTGCTGTCTCTTTATGAGGAGT
TGTGGCCCGTTGTCAGGCAACGTGGCGTGGTGTGCACTGTGTTTGCTGACGCAACCCCCACTGGTTGGGG
CATTGCCACCACCTGTCAGCTCCTTTCCGGGACTTTCGCTTTCCCCCTCCCTATTGCCACGGCGGAACTC
ATCGCCGCCTGCCTTGCCCGCTGCTGGACAGGGGCTCGGCTGTTGGGCACTGACAATTCCGTGGTGTTGT
CGGGGAAATCATCGTCCTTTCCTTGGCTGCTCGCCTGTGTTGCCACCTGGATTCTGCGCGGGACGTCCTT
CTGCTACGTCCCTTCGGCCCTCAATCCAGCGGACCTTCCTTCCCGCGGCCTGCTGCCGGCTCTGCGGCCT
CTTCCGCGTCTTGGCCTTCGCCCTCAGACGAGTCGGATCTCCCTTTGGGCCGCCTCCCCGCAGTCGACTT
TAAGACCAATGACTTACAAGGCAGCTGTAGATCTTAGCCACTTTTTAAAAGAAAAGGGGGGACTGGAAGG
GCTAATTCACTCCCAACGAACACAAGATTTCACCATTATCGTTTCAGACCCACCTCCCAACCCCGAGGGG
ACCCAGAGAGGGCCTATTTCCCATGATTCCTTCATATTTGCATATACGATACAAGGCTGTTAGAGAGATA
ATTGGAATTAATTTGACTGTAAACACAAAGATATTAGTACAAAATACGTGACGTAGAAAGTAATAATTTC
TTGGGTAGTTTGCAGTTTTAAAATTATGTTTTAAAATGGACTATCATATGCTTACCGTAACTTGAAAGTA
TTTCGATTTCTTGGCTTTATATATCTTGTGGAAAGCCAGAAACATGGTTTCCCACCTGTCTCCACGCGTT
TCAGAGCTAAGCACAAGAGTGCATAGCAAGTTGAAATAAGGCTAGTCCGTTTACAACTTGAAAAAGTGGC
ACCCGAGTCGGGTGCTTTTTTTTCGGGTACCAGATCCGATTGGAACCGTCCCAAGCTTGCGAAAGTTCAA
CGGGACCGTGGCCGATGTTTCGATTAGTCGTCGCAACGCCAGGCAACTCATGCAGCAGATTCCGCTACGC
TCCGATTCGATCAAATCGCGCACGAGCGCTAATCGCCGGACCTAAAGGTCGATGCCCTAATCCACGTGCT
TCCCGCAAATCGATCCACTACCGTCGATCCCGTGTCCATAGCAAAGCCGGTACGACAACCGTTTCCCGTC
CGAGAAAAGGCCGCCGGTCATATGGATACTGAATCCGTCGTTCCAGACGCGAGTACCCACAGTTCAACTC
GTGCGCACTTGCGAGCAAAAAGCCCGTCTAAACGCGGCGAGGTACATTGGGCCGTCCGTCATCTCGTTTT
CGATGTCTAGATCAGTCAACCAGGATTTTTCAGGATCCATTACGATAAATACCGTCGACATTTCATCACA
TGGCCCGAGAGCTGCATCCGGACTGTACTGGGTCTCTCTGGTTAGACCAGATCTGAGCCTGGGAGCTCTC
TGGCTAACTAGGGAACCCACTGCTTAAGCCTCAATAAAGCTTGCCTTGAGTGCTTCAAGTAGTGTGTGCC
CGTCTGTTGTGTGACTCTGGTAACTAGAGATCCCTCAGACCCTTTTAGTCAGTGTGGAAAATCTCTAGCA
GGGCCCGTTTAAACCCGCTGATCAGCCTCGACTGTGCCTTCTAGTTGCCAGCCATCTGTTGTTTGCCCCT
CCCCCGTGCCTTCCTTGACCCTGGAAGGTGCCACTCCCACTGTCCTTTCCTAATAAAATGAGGAAATTGC
ATCGCATTGTCTGAGTAGGTGTCATTCTATTCTGGGGGGTGGGGTGGGGCAGGACAGCAAGGGGGAGGAT
TGGGAACACAATAGCAGGCATGCTGGGGATGCGGTGGGCTCTATGGCTTCTGAGGCGGAAAGAACCAGCT
GGGGCTCTAGGGGGTATCCCC
[124 nt withheld, positions 7302-7425]
C
[91 nt withheld, positions 7427-7517]
A
[49 nt withheld, positions 7519-7567]
CCTTTGACGTTGGAGTCCACGTTCTTT
[37 nt withheld, positions 7595-7631]
ACCCTATCTCGGTCTATTCTTTTGATTTATAAGGGATTTTGCCGATTTCGGCCTATTGGTTAAAAAATGA
GCTGATTTAACAAAAATTTAACGCGAATTAATTCTGTGGAATGTGTGTCAGTTAGGGTGTGGAAAGTCCC
CAGGCTCCCCAGCAGGCAGAAGTATGCAAAGCATGCATCTCAATTAGTCAGCAACCAGGTGTGGAAAGTC
CCCAGGCTCCCCAGCAGGCAGAAGTATGCAAAGCATGCATCTCAATTAGTCAGCAACCATAGTCCCGCCC
CTAACTCCGCCCATCCCGCCCCTAACTCCGCCCAGTTCCGCCCATTCTCCGCCCCATGGCTGACTAATTT
TTTTTATTTATGCAGAGGCCGAGGCCGCCTCTGCCTCTGAGCTATTCCAGAAGTAGTGAGGAGGCTTTTT
TGGAGGCCTAGGCTTTTGCAAAAAGCTCCCGGGAGCTTGTATATCCATTTTCGGATCTGATCAGCACGTG
TTGACAATTAATCATCGGCATAGTATATCGGCATAGTATAATACGACAAGGTGAGGAACTAAACCATGGC
CAAGTTGACCAGTGCCGTTCCGGTGCTCACCGCGCGCGACGTCGCCGGAGCGGTCGAGTTCTGGACCGAC
CGGCTCGGGTTCTCCCGGGACTTCGTGGAGGACGACTTCGCCGGTGTGGTCCGGGACGACGTGACCCTGT
TCATCAGCGCGGTCCAGGACCAGGTGGTGCCGGACAACACCCTGGCCTGGGTGTGGGTGCGCGGCCTGGA
CGAGCTGTACGCCGAGTGGTCGGAGGTCGTGTCCACGAACTTCCGGGACGCCTCCGGGCCGGCCATGACC
GAGATCGGCGAGCAGCCGTGGGGGCGGGAGTTCGCCCTGCGCGACCCGGCCGGCAACTGCGTGCACTTCG
TGGCCGAGGAGCAGGACTGACACGTGCTACGAGATTTCGATTCCACCGCCGCCTTCTATGAAAGGTTGGG
CTTCGGAATCGTTTTCCGGGACGCCGGCTGGATGATCCTCCAGCGCGGGGATCTCATGCTGGAGTTCTTC
GCCCACCCCAACTTGTTTATTGCAGCTTATAATGGTTACAAATAAAGCAATAGCATCACAAATTTCACAA
ATAAAGCATTTTTTTCACTGCATTCTAGTTGTGGTTTGTCCAAACTCATCAATGTATCTTATCATGTCTG
TATACCGTCGACCTCTAGCTAGAGCTTGGCGTAATCATGGTCATAGCTGTTTCCTGTGTGAAATTGTTAT
CCGCTCACAATTCCACACAACATACGAGCCGGAAGCATAAAGTGTAAAGCCTGGGGTGCCTAATGAGTGA
GCTAACTCACATTAATTGCGTTGCGCTCACTGCCCGCTTTCCAGTCGGGAAACCTGTCGTGCCAGCTGCA
TTAATGAATCGGCCAACGCGCGGGGAGAGGCGGTTTGCGTATTGGGCGCTCTTCCGCTTCCTCGCTCACT
GACTCGCTGCGCTCGGTCGTTCGGCTGCGGCGAGCGGTATCAGCTCACTCAAAGGCGGTAATACGGTTAT
CCACAGAATCAGGGGATAACGCAGGAAAGAACATGTGAGCAAAAGGCCAGCAAAAGGCCAGGAACCGTAA
AAAGGCCGCGTTGCTGGCGTTTTTCCATAGGCTCCGCCCCCCTGACGAGCATCACAAAAATCGACGCTCA
AGTCAGAGGTGGCGAAACCCGACAGGACTATAAAGATACCAGGCGTTTCCCCCTGGAAGCTCCCTCGTGC
GCTCTCCTGTTCCGACCCTGCCGCTTACCGGATACCTGTCCGCCTTTCTCCCTTCGGGAAGCGTGGCGCT
TTCTCATAGCTCACGCTGTAGGTATCTCAGTTCGGTGTAGGTCGTTCGCTCCAAGCTGGGCTGTGTGCAC
GAACCCCCCGTTCAGCCCGACCGCTGCGCCTTATCCGGTAACTATCGTCTTGAGTCCAACCCGGTAAGAC
ACGACTTATCGCCACTGGCAGCAGCCACTGGTAACAGGATTAGCAGAGCGAGGTATGTAGGCGGTGCTAC
AGAGTTCTTGAAGTGGTGGCCTAACTACGGCTACACTAGAAGAACAGTATTTGGTATCTGCGCTCTGCTG
AAGCCAGTTACCTTCGGAAAAAGAGTTGGTAGCTCTTGATCCGGCAAACAAACCACCGCTGGTAGCGGTG
GTTTTTTTGTTTGCAAGCAGCAGATTACGCGCAGAAAAAAAGGATCTCAAGAAGATCCTTTGATCTTTTC
TACGGGGTCTGACGCTCAGTGGAACGAAAACTCACGTTAAGGGATTTTGGTCATGAGATTATCAAAAAGG
ATCTTCACCTAGATCCTTTTAAATTAAAAATGAAGTTTTAAATCAATCTAAAGTATATATGAGTAAACTT
GGTCTGACAGTTACCAATGCTTAATCAGTGAGGCACCTATCTCAGCGATCTGTCTATTTCGTTCATCCAT
AGTTGCCTGACTCCCCGTCGTGTAGATAACTACGATACGGGAGGGCTTACCATCTGGCCCCAGTGCTGCA
ATGATACCGCGAGACCCACGCTCACCGGCTCCAGATTTATCAGCAATAAACCAGCCAGCCGGAAGGGCCG
AGCGCAGAAGTGGTCCTGCAACTTTATCCGCCTCCATCCAGTCTATTAATTGTTGCCGGGAAGCTAGAGT
AAGTAGTTCGCCAGTTAATAGTTTGCGCAACGTTGTTGCCATTGCTACAGGCATCGTGGTGTCACGCTCG
TCGTTTGGTATGGCTTCATTCAGCTCCGGTTCCCAACGATCAAGGCGAGTTACATGATCCCCCATGTTGT
GCAAAAAAGCGGTTAGCTCCTTCGGTCCTCCGATCGTTGTCAGAAGTAAGTTGGCCGCAGTGTTATCACT
CATGGTTATGGCAGCACTGCATAATTCTCTTACTGTCATGCCATCCGTAAGATGCTTTTCTGTGACTGGT
GAGTACTCAACCAAGTCATTCTGAGAATAGTGTATGCGGCGACCGAGTTGCTCTTGCCCGGCGTCAATAC
GGGATAATACCGCGCCACATAGCAGAACTTTAAAAGTGCTCATCATTGGAAAACGTTCTTCGGGGCGAAA
ACTCTCAAGGATCTTACCGCTGTTGAGATCCAGTTCGATGTAACCCACTCGTGCACCCAACTGATCTTCA
GCATCTTTTACTTTCACCAGCGTTTCTGGGTGAGCAAAAACAGGAAGGCAAAATGCCGCAAAAAAGGGAA
TAAGGGCGACACGGAAATGTTGAATACTCATACTCTTCCTTTTTCAATATTATTGAAGCATTTATCAGGG
TTATTGTCTCATGAGCGGATACATATTTGAATGTATTTAGAAAAATAAACAAATAGGGGTTCCGCGCACA
TTTCCCCGAAAAGTGCCACCTGAC
